>Addgene plasmid #39398 | TAL2040 | depositor partial sequence | sequence record 49700 | TAL2040 sequence 1232 bps
GAACCTGACCCCAGACCAGGTAGTCGCAATCGCGTCGAACATTGGGGGAAAGCAAGCCCTGGAAACCGTG
CAAAGGTTGTTGCCGGTCCTTTGTCAAGACCACGGCCTTACACCGGAGCAAGTCGTGGCCATTGCATCCC
ACGACGGTGGCAAACAGGCTCTTGAGACGGTTCAGAGACTTCTCCCAGTTCTCTGTCAAGCCCACGGGCT
GACTCCCGATCAAGTTGTAGCGATTGCGTCGAACATTGGAGGGAAACAAGCATTGGAGACTGTCCAACGG
CTCCTTCCCGTGTTGTGTCAAGCCCACGGTTTGACGCCTGCACAAGTGGTCGCCATCGCCTCCAATATTG
GCGGTAAGCAGGCGCTGGAAACAGTACAGCGCCTGCTGCCTGTACTGTGCCAGGATCATGGACTGACCCC
AGACCAGGTAGTCGCAATCGCGTCACATGACGGGGGAAAGCAAGCCCTGGAAACCGTGCAAAGGTTGTTG
CCGGTCCTTTGTCAAGACCACGGCCTTACACCGGAGCAAGTCGTGGCCATTGCAAGCAACATCGGTGGCA
AACAGGCTCTTGAGACGGTTCAGAGACTTCTCCCAGTTCTCTGTCAAGCCCACGGGCTGACTCCCGATCA
AGTTGTAGCGATTGCGAATAACAATGGAGGGAAACAAGCATTGGAGACTGTCCAACGGCTCCTTCCCGTG
TTGTGTCAAGCCCACGGTTTGACGCCTGCACAAGTGGTCGCCATCGCCAGCCATGATGGCGGTAAGCAGG
CGCTGGAAACAGTACAGCGCCTGCTGCCTGTACTGTGCCAGGATCATGGACTGACCCCAGACCAGGTAGT
CGCAATCGCGTCACATGACGGGGGAAAGCAAGCCCTGGAAACCGTGCAAAGGTTGTTGCCGGTCCTTTGT
CAAGACCACGGCCTTACACCGGAGCAAGTCGTGGCCATTGCAAGCAACATCGGTGGCAAACAGGCTCTTG
AGACGGTTCAGAGACTTCTCCCAGTTCTCTGTCAAGCCCACGGGCTGACTCCCGATCAAGTTGTAGCGAT
TGCGTCGCATGACGGAGGGAAACAAGCATTGGAGACTGTCCAACGGCTCCTTCCCGTGTTGTGTCAAGCC
CACGGTTTGACGCCTGCACAAGTGGTCGCCATCGCCTCCAATATTGGCGGTAAGCAGGCGCTGGAAACAG
TACAGCGCCTGCTGCCTGTACTGTGCCAGGATCATGGACTGA
