>Addgene plasmid #39398 | TAL2040 | addgene partial sequence | sequence record 52883 | JDS-TALEN-F 5'-TAGGGGTCGGTAAACAGTGG-3'
GCGCTGCTGACTGTGGCGGGTGAGCTTAGGGGGCCTCCGCTCCAGCTCGACACCGGGCAGCTGCTGAAGA
TCGCGAAGAGAGGGGGAGTAACAGCGGTAGAGGCAGTGCACGCCTGGCGCAATGCGCTCACCGGGGCCCC
CTTGAACCTGACCCCAGACCAGGTAGTCGCAATCGCGTCGAACATTGGGGGAAAGCAAGCCCTGGAAACC
GTGCAAAGGTTGTTGCCGGTCCTTTGTCAAGACCACGGCCTTACACCGGAGCAAGTCGTGGCCATTGCAT
CCCACGACGGTGGCAAACAGGCTCTTGAGACGGTTCAGAGACTTCTCCCAGTTCTCTGTCAAGCCCACGG
GCTGACTCCCGATCAAGTTGTAGCGATTGCGTCGAACATTGGAGGGAAACAAGCATTGGAGACTGTCCAA
CGGCTCCTTCCCGTGTTGTGTCAAGCCCACGGTTTGACGCCTGCACAAGTGGTCGCCATCGCCTCCAATA
TTGGCGGTAAGCAGGCGCTGGAAACAGTACAGCGCCTGCTGCCTGTACTGTGCCAGGATCATGGACTGAC
CCCAGACCAGGTAGTCGCAATCGCGTCACATGACGGGGGAAAGCAAGCCCTGGAAACCGTGCAAAGGTTG
TTGCCGGTCCTTTGTCAAGACCACGGCCTTACACCGGAGCAAGTCGTGGCCATTGCAAGCAACATCGGTG
GCAAACAGGCTCTTGAGACGGTTCAGAGACTTCTCCCAGTTCTCTGTCAAGCCCACGGGCTGACTCCCGA
TCAAGTTGTAGCGATTGCGAATAACAATGGAGGGAAACAAGCATTGGAGACTGTCCAACGGCTCCTTCCC
GTGTTGTGTCAAGCCCACGGTTTGACGCCTGCACAAGTGGTCGCCATCGCCAGCCATGATGGCGGTAAGC
AGGCGCTGGAAACAGTACAGCGCCTGCTGCCTGTACTG
