[The description below was written by a language model from this plasmid's Addgene catalogue record.]
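Description:
TAL2040 is a mammalian expression plasmid encoding the left-hand monomer of a TALE nuclease pair directed against an eGFP reporter sequence (eGFP-TALEN-21-Left). It is built on the JDS70 backbone, a roughly 6.4 kb TALEN expression vector, into which an approximately 1.2 kb array of TAL effector repeats was inserted by restriction cloning through BsmBI sites. As a type IIS enzyme, BsmBI cuts outside its recognition sequence, so both sites were lost during cloning and the repeat array joins seamlessly to the flanking backbone coding sequence. The plasmid is maintained at high copy in E. coli under ampicillin selection. The record does not name the origin of replication, and no feature table is provided.

Expression in mammalian cells is driven by the CMV promoter. The vector type also lists T7, which indicates a T7 promoter that would allow in vitro transcription of the TALEN mRNA. The backbone supplies an N-terminal 3X FLAG tag for detection of the protein and a C-terminal wild-type FokI nuclease domain. The inserted repeats therefore complete an open reading frame in which a custom DNA-binding domain is fused to a cleavage domain. Because FokI must dimerise to cut, this left monomer is meant to be co-delivered with a matching right-hand TALEN that binds the opposite strand across a spacer, generating a double-strand break at the eGFP target.

The construct comes from a set made by the FLASH assembly method for high-throughput TALEN production, and such eGFP-directed pairs are typically used to measure nuclease activity through reporter disruption. The depositor notes that the repetitive array is prone to recombination and recommends verifying the plasmid's structure before use.
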