Addgene plasmid #39398: TAL2040
Depositing lab: Keith Joung. Depositing organization: Massachusetts General Hospital. Publication: FLASH assembly of TALENs for high-throughput genome editing. Reyon D, Tsai SQ, Khayter C, Foden JA, Sander JD, Joung JK. Nat Biotechnol. 2012 Apr 8. doi: 10.1038/nbt.2170. PubMed 22484455.
Backbone
  Vector backbone: JDS70
  Backbone manufacturer: Joung lab (Addgene Plasmid # 32285)
  Backbone size w/o insert (bp): 6447
  Vector type: Mammalian Expression ; T7
Growth in bacteria
  Bacterial resistance: Ampicillin, 100 μg/mL
  Growth temperature: 37°C
  Growth strain: XL1 Blue
  Copy number: High Copy
Gene/Insert
  Gene/Insert name: eGFP-TALEN-21-Left
  Species: H. sapiens (human)
  Insert size (bp): 1232
  Promoter: CMV
  Tag / fusion protein: 3X Flag (N terminal on backbone); WT FOKI (C terminal on backbone)
  Cloning method: Restriction Enzyme; 5′ cloning site BsmBI (destroyed during cloning); 3′ cloning site BsmBI (destroyed during cloning)
  Sequencing primers: 5′ CMV-F
Terms and licenses: Academic/Nonprofit Terms; Industry Terms: Not Available to Industry
Depositor comments: Target binding site: TACAACAGCCACAA To reduce the chance of recombination in this plasmid, do not grow in liquid culture for more than 12-14 hours. It is strongly recommended that users perform a diagnostic digest to verify this plasmid prior to use. For example, a double digest of the plasmid with BamHI and KpnI should result in two bands at 1.9kb and 5.8kb
How to cite: TAL2040 was a gift from Keith Joung (Addgene plasmid # 39398 ; http://n2t.net/addgene:39398 ; RRID:Addgene_39398)
